Addgene plasmid #211053: pBiT3.1-C_DCAF1:1038-1400
Purpose: Mammalian expression of human DCAF1 fragment E1038 to E1400. C-terminal HiBiT tag.
Depositing lab: Cheryl Arrowsmith. Depositing organization: University of Toronto. Publication: A Target Class Ligandability Evaluation of WD40 Repeat-Containing Proteins. Ackloo S, Li F, Szewczyk M, Seitova A, Loppnau P, Zeng H, Xu J, Ahmad S, Arnautova YA, Baghaie AJ, Beldar S, Bolotokova A, Centrella PA, Chau I, Clark MA, Cuozzo JW, Dehghani-Tafti S, Disch JS, Dong A, Dumas A, Feng JA, Ghiabi P, Gibson E, Gilmer J, Goldman B, Green SR, Guie MA, Guilinger JP, Harms N, Herasymenko O, Houliston S, Hutchinson A, Kearnes S, Keefe AD, Kimani SW, Kramer T, Kutera M, Kwak HA, Lento C, Li Y, Liu J, Loup J, Machado RAC, Mulhern CJ, Perveen S, Righetto GL, Riley P, Shrestha S, Sigel EA, Silva M, Sintchak MD, Slakman BL, Taylor RD, Thompson J, Torng W, Underkoffler C, von Rechenberg M, Walsh RT, Watson I, Wilson DJ, Wolf E, Yadav M, Yazdi AK, Zhang J, Zhang Y, Santhakumar V, Edwards AM, Barsyte-Lovejoy D, Schapira M, Brown PJ, Halabelian L, Arrowsmith CH. J Med Chem. 2025 Jan 23;68(2):1092-1112. doi: 10.1021/acs.jmedchem.4c02010. Epub 2024 Nov 4. PubMed 39495097.
Backbone
  Vector backbone: pBiT3.1-C
  Backbone manufacturer: Promega
  Vector type: Mammalian Expression
  Selectable markers: Neomycin (select with G418)
Growth in bacteria
  Bacterial resistance: Kanamycin, 50 μg/mL
  Growth temperature: 37°C
  Growth strain: DH5alpha
  Copy number: High Copy
Gene/Insert
  Gene/Insert name: DCAF1:E1038-E1400
  Species: H. sapiens (human)
  Insert size (bp): 1089
  Mutation: wild type
  Entrez Gene: DCAF1 (a.k.a. RIP, VPRBP)
  Promoter: CMV
  Tag / fusion protein: GSSGGSSGVSGWRLFKKIS (C terminal on insert)
  Cloning method: Ligation Independent Cloning
  Sequencing primers: 5′ T7; 3′ TTGCTCAGCGGTGGCAGCAG
Resource information
  A portion of this plasmid was derived from a plasmid made by: Mammalian Gene Collection (BC110371)
Terms and licenses: Academic/Nonprofit Terms; Industry Terms: Not Available to Industry
Depositor comments: 5' Cloning Site: EcoR1 (not destroyed), 3' Cloning Site: Xho1 (not destroyed).
How to cite: pBiT3.1-C_DCAF1:1038-1400 was a gift from Cheryl Arrowsmith (Addgene plasmid # 211053 ; http://n2t.net/addgene:211053 ; RRID:Addgene_211053)
