[The description below was written by a language model from this plasmid's Addgene catalogue record and pLannotate feature annotations shown in this document.]
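Description:
pBiT3.1-C_DCAF1:1038-1400 is a mammalian expression plasmid built on Promega's pBiT3.1-C backbone. It produces a fragment of human DCAF1 (also known as VPRBP or RIP), residues E1038 to E1400, with a C-terminal HiBiT tag. The wild-type 1089 bp insert was derived from a Mammalian Gene Collection clone and introduced by ligation-independent cloning between EcoRI and XhoI sites, both of which are retained. Transcription is driven by the CMV immediate-early enhancer and promoter, followed by a chimeric β-globin/immunoglobulin intron that generally improves mRNA processing and expression, and is terminated by an SV40 polyadenylation signal. A T7 promoter upstream of the coding region serves as a sequencing primer site. The DCAF1 fragment is joined through a flexible glycine-serine linker to HiBiT, a short peptide that complements the LgBiT subunit to reconstitute NanoLuc luciferase activity. This allows luminescent quantification of the tagged protein.

The plasmid replicates in E. coli from a high-copy ColE1/pUC-type origin and is selected with kanamycin, through a neo (nptII) gene driven by the bacterial EM7 promoter. A loxP site lies just upstream of this cassette. The catalogue lists neomycin/G418 as the mammalian selectable marker. However, in the annotated sequence no eukaryotic promoter is evident directly upstream of neo, while an SV40 early promoter drives a blasticidin S deaminase gene with a synthetic poly(A) signal, so the two sources differ on which drug selection applies in mammalian cells. The short "SET1" and large T antigen fragments in the table are probably incidental annotation matches. The associated publication evaluates the ligandability of WD40 repeat proteins, which suggests use in luminescence-based cellular assays of the DCAF1 fragment, although the record does not name a specific assay.
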