Features (pLannotate 1.2.2; 17 found; start..end, strand, type, name):
     24..105     -  polyA_signal   SV40 poly(A) signal: SV40 polyadenylation signal
    128..211     -  CDS            large T antigen (fragment): large T antigen from SV40 (simian virus 40)
    276..641     +  enhancer       CMV enhancer: human cytomegalovirus immediate early enhancer
    643..842     +  promoter       CMV promoter: human cytomegalovirus (CMV) immediate early promoter
    981..1113    +  intron         chimeric intron: chimera between introns from human β-globin and immunoglobulin heavy chain genes
   1157..1175    +  promoter       T7 promoter: promoter for bacteriophage T7 RNA polymerase
   1246..2334    +  CDS            DCAF1 (fragment): DCAF1_HUMAN - Also known as KIAA0800, RIP, VPRBP. Experimental evidence at protein level: Swiss-Prot protein existence level 1. (Microbial infection) In case of infection by HIV-2 virus, it is recruited by HIV-2 Vpx in order to hijack the CUL4A-RBX1-DDB1- DCAF1/VPRBP function leading to enhanced efficiency of macrophage infection and promotion of the replication of cognate primate lentiviruses in cells of monocyte/macrophage lineage. From Homo sapiens (Human).
   2430..2457    +  CDS            SET1 (fragment): solubility-enhancement tag derived from T7 phage gene 10B
   2483..2604    -  polyA_signal   SV40 poly(A) signal: SV40 polyadenylation signal
   2627..2695    -  CDS            large T antigen (fragment): large T antigen from SV40 (simian virus 40)
   2719..2752    +  protein_bind   loxP: Cre-mediated recombination occurs in the 8-bp core sequence (GCATACAT). Cre recombinase
   2762..2809    +  promoter       EM7 promoter: synthetic bacterial promoter&nbsp
   2841..3632    +  CDS            neo: KKA2_KLEPN - Also known as kan, nptII. Experimental evidence at protein level: Swiss-Prot protein existence level 1. Resistance to kanamycin, neomycin, paromomycin, ribostamycin, butirosin and gentamicin B. From Klebsiella pneumoniae.
   3793..4381    -  rep_origin     ori: high-copy-number ColE1/pMB1/pBR322/pUC origin of replication
   4507..4555    -  polyA_signal   poly(A) signal: synthetic polyadenylation signal
   4579..4977    -  CDS            BSD: blasticidin S deaminase; Aspergillus terreus BSD; confers resistance to blasticidin
   5008..5365    -  promoter       SV40 promoter: SV40 enhancer and early promoter
>Addgene plasmid #211053 | pBiT3.1-C_DCAF1:1038-1400 | addgene full sequence | sequence record 423354 | Addgene NGS Result
AAGACGCGTTAATTAAGACGTCGGCAGTGAAAAAAATGCTTTATTTGTGAAATTTGTGATGCTATTGCTT
TATTTGTAACCATTATAAGCTGCAATAAACAAGTTAACAACAACAATTGCATTCATTTTATGTTTCAGGT
TCAGGGGGAGGTGTGGGAGGTTTTTTAAAGCAAGTAAAACCTCTACAAATGTGGTATGGCTGATTATGAT
CCGCGGCCGCAATACGTCGACGTTATCAGCTGACTTCGTACGAGAGCCTAGGATTATGGCGCGCCACTAG
TTATTAATAGTAATCAATTACGGGGTCATTAGTTCATAGCCCATATATGGAGTTCCGCGTTACATAACTT
ACGGTAAATGGCCCGCCTGGCTGACCGCCCAACGACCCCCGCCCATTGACGTCAATAATGACGTATGTTC
CCATAGTAACGCCAATAGGGACTTTCCATTGACGTCAATGGGTGGAGTATTTACGGTAAACTGCCCACTT
GGCAGTACATCAAGTGTATCATATGCCAAGTCCGCCCCCTATTGACGTCAATGACGGTAAATGGCCCGCC
TGGCATTATGCCCAGTACATGACCTTACGGGACTTTCCTACTTGGCAGTACATCTACGTATTAGTCATCG
CTATTACCATGGTGATGCGGTTTTGGCAGTACACCAATGGGCGTGGATAGCGGTTTGACTCACGGGGATT
TCCAAGTCTCCACCCCATTGACGTCAATGGGAGTTTGTTTTGGCACCAAAATCAACGGGACTTTCCAAAA
TGTCGTAATAACCCCGCCCCGTTGACGCAAATGGGCGGTAGGCGTGTACGGTGGGAGGTCTATATAAGCA
GAGCTGGTTTAGTGAACCGTCAGATCACTAGAATCTTTATTGCGGTAGTTTATCACAGTTAAATTGCTAA
CGCAGTCAGTGCTTCTGACACAACAGTCTCGAACTTAAGCTGCAGAAGTTGGTCGTGAGGCACTGGGCAG
GTAAGTATCAAGGTTACAAGACAGGTTTAAGGAGACCAATAGAAACTGGGCTTGTCGAGACAGAGAAGAC
TCTTGCGTTTCTGATAGGCACCTATTGGTCTTACTGACATCCACTTTGCCTTTCTCTCCACAGGTGTCCA
CTCCCAGTTCAATTACAGCTCTTAAGGCTAGAGTATTAATACGACTCACTATAGGGGCGATCGCAACAAG
CTTCGGGAAGATCTGGAGCTAGCGGCGGGGGATCCGGTGGGAATTCGACACCATGGAGCCAAAACAGAGG
CGGCAAGCGCCAATAAACTTTACGTCAAGGCTAAACCGCAGGGCATCATTTCCAAAGTATGGAGGGGTGG
ATGGCGGATGCTTTGATAGGCACCTTATCTTTAGCAGATTCCGTCCTATTTCAGTGTTCCGGGAAGCCAA
TGAAGATGAGAGTGGCTTCACCTGCTGTGCATTCTCAGCACGGGAGCGGTTCCTGATGCTTGGCACCTGC
ACAGGGCAGCTGAAGCTCTATAATGTGTTTAGTGGACAGGAGGAGGCCAGCTATAACTGTCACAACTCAG
CCATCACACATCTTGAACCTTCCAGGGATGGGTCCTTGCTGCTGACATCTGCTACTTGGAGCCAGCCTTT
GTCTGCACTTTGGGGAATGAAGTCAGTATTTGATATGAAGCATTCCTTCACAGAAGATCACTATGTTGAG
TTCAGTAAGCACTCCCAGGATCGGGTCATCGGCACAAAAGGAGACATTGCCCACATTTATGATATTCAGA
CTGGCAACAAGCTGTTGACTCTGTTTAACCCAGATCTTGCCAACAACTACAAGAGGAACTGTGCCACCTT
TAATCCTACAGATGATCTTGTCTTAAATGATGGCGTCCTCTGGGATGTCCGCTCTGCACAGGCCATCCAC
AAGTTTGACAAGTTCAATATGAACATCAGTGGTGTTTTCCATCCAAATGGACTGGAGGTGATCATTAATA
CTGAGATTTGGGACCTTCGAACTTTTCATCTTTTGCATACTGTTCCCGCTCTGGATCAGTGTCGCGTGGT
GTTCAATCACACGGGAACAGTGATGTATGGAGCTATGTTGCAGGCAGATGATGAAGATGACTTAATGGAA
GAGAGGATGAAAAGCCCCTTTGGGTCATCCTTCCGAACATTTAATGCAACTGACTACAAACCTATAGCAA
CCATTGATGTGAAACGGAACATCTTTGACCTGTGTACAGACACCAAAGACTGCTATCTTGCTGTCATTGA
GAATCAAGGCAGCATGGATGCCCTGAACATGGACACAGTATGCAGGCTGTATGAAGTGGGCAGGCAGCGT
CTGGCAGAGGATGAGGATGAAGAGGGCTCGAGCGGTGGGAGCTCCGGTGTGAGCGGCTGGCGGCTGTTCA
AGAAGATTAGCTAAGTTTAAACGGCCGCGACTCTAGACTGCAGGCATGCAAGCTGATTTGGCTGCTGCCA
CCGCTGAGCAAGGCCGCTTCGAGCAGACATGATAAGATACATTGATGAGTTTGGACAAACCACAACTAGA
ATGCAGTGAAAAAAATGCTTTATTTGTGAAATTTGTGATGCTATTGCTTTATTTGTAACCATTATAAGCT
GCAATAAACAAGTTAACAACAACAATTGCATTCATTTTATGTTTCAGGTTCAGGGGGAGATGTGGGAGGT
TTTTTTAAGCAAGTAAAACCTCTACAAATGTGGTAAAATCTTAATTAAGACTTCTAATATAACTTCGTAT
AGCATACATTATACGAAGTTATGGTTCCACTGTTGACAATTAATCATCGGCATAGTATATCGGCATAGTA
TAATACGACAAGGTGAGGAACTAAACCCAGGAGGCAGATCATGATTGAACAAGATGGATTGCACGCAGGT
TCTCCGGCCGCTTGGGTGGAGAGGCTATTCGGCTATGACTGGGCACAACAGACAATCGGCTGCTCTGATG
CCGCCGTGTTCCGGCTGTCAGCGCAGGGGCGCCCGGTTCTTTTTGTCAAGACCGACCTGTCCGGTGCCCT
GAATGAACTGCAGGACGAGGCAGCGCGGCTATCGTGGCTGGCCACGACGGGCGTTCCTTGCGCAGCTGTG
CTCGACGTTGTCACTGAAGCGGGAAGGGACTGGCTGCTATTGGGCGAAGTGCCGGGGCAGGATCTCCTGT
CATCTCACCTTGCTCCTGCCGAGAAAGTATCCATCATGGCTGATGCAATGCGGCGGCTGCATACGCTTGA
TCCGGCTACCTGCCCATTCGACCACCAAGCGAAACATCGCATCGAGCGAGCACGTACTCGGATGGAAGCC
GGTCTTGTCGATCAGGATGATCTGGACGAAGAGCATCAGGGGCTCGCGCCAGCCGAACTGTTCGCCAGGC
TCAAGGCGCGCATGCCCGACGGCGAGGATCTCGTCGTGACCCATGGCGATGCCTGCTTGCCGAATATCAT
GGTGGAAAATGGCCGCTTTTCTGGATTCATCGACTGTGGCCGGCTGGGTGTGGCGGACCGCTATCAGGAC
ATAGCGTTGGCTACCCGTGATATTGCTGAAGAGCTTGGCGGCGAATGGGCTGACCGCTTCCTCGTGCTTT
ACGGTATCGCCGCTCCCGATTCGCAGCGCATCGCCTTCTATCGCCTTCTTGACGAGTTCTTCTGATTCGA
AATGACCGACCAAGCGACGCCCAACCGGTATCAGCTCACTCAAAGGCGGTAATACGGTTATCCACAGAAT
CAGGGGATAACGCAGGAAAGAACATGTGAGCAAAAGGCCAGCAAAAGGCCAGGAACCGTAAAAAGGCCGC
GTTGCTGGCGTTTTTCCATAGGCTCCGCCCCCCTGACGAGCATCACAAAAATCGACGCTCAAGTCAGAGG
TGGCGAAACCCGACAGGACTATAAAGATACCAGGCGTTTCCCCCTGGAAGCTCCCTCGTGCGCTCTCCTG
TTCCGACCCTGCCGCTTACCGGATACCTGTCCGCCTTTCTCCCTTCGGGAAGCGTGGCGCTTTCTCATAG
CTCACGCTGTAGGTATCTCAGTTCGGTGTAGGTCGTTCGCTCCAAGCTGGGCTGTGTGCACGAACCCCCC
GTTCAGCCCGACCGCTGCGCCTTATCCGGTAACTATCGTCTTGAGTCCAACCCGGTAAGACACGACTTAT
CGCCACTGGCAGCAGCCACTGGTAACAGGATTAGCAGAGCGAGGTATGTAGGCGGTGCTACAGAGTTCTT
GAAGTGGTGGCCTAACTACGGCTACACTAGAAGGACAGTATTTGGTATCTGCGCTCTGCTGAAGCCAGTT
ACCTTCGGAAAAAGAGTTGGTAGCTCTTGATCCGGCAAACAAACCACCGCTGGTAGCGGTGGTTTTTTTG
TTTGCAAGCAGCAGATTACGCGCAGAAAAAAAGGATTTCAAGAAGATCCTTTGATCTTTTCTACGGGGTC
TGACGCTCAGTGGAACGAAAACTCACGTTAAGGGATTTTGGTCATGAGATTATCAAAAAGGATCTTCACC
TAGATCCTTTTATAGTCCGGAATCGTCACACAAAAAACCAACACACAGATGTAATGAAAATAAAGATATT
TTATTGCGGCCATCGTGATGGCTAGAGTTTAGCCCTCCCACACATAACCAGAGGGCAGCAATTCACGAAT
CCCAACTGCCGTCGGCTGTCCATCACTGTCCTTCACTATGGCTTTGATCCCAGGATGCAGATCGAGAAGC
ACCTGTCGGCACCGTCCGCAGGGGCTCAAGATGCCCCTGTTCTCATTTCCGATCGCGACGATACAAGTCA
GGTTGCCAGCTGCCGCAGCAGCAGCAGTGCCCAGCACCACGAGTTCTGCACAAGGTCCCCCAGTAAAATG
ATATACATTGACACCAGTGAAGATGCGGCCGTCGCTAGAGAGAGCTGCGCTGGCGACGCTGTAGTCTTCA
GAGATGGGGATGCTGTTGATTGTAGCCGTTGCTCTTTCAATGAGGGTGGATTCTTCTTGAGACAAAGGCT
TGGCCATGGTGGCGCTAGTGTCAGAAGAATCGAGCTTTTTGCAAAAGCCTAGGCCTCCAAAAAAGCCTCC
TCACTACTTCTGGAATAGCTCAGAGGCCGAGGCGGCCTCGGCCTCTGCATAAATAAAAAAAATTAGTCAG
CCATGGGGCGGAGAATGGGCGGAACTGGGCGGAGTTAGGGGCGGGATGGGCGGAGTTAGGGGCGGGACTA
TGGTTGCTGACTAATTGAGATGCATGCTTTGCATACTTCTGCCTGCTGGGGAGCCTGGGGACTTTCCACA
CCTGGTTGCTGACTAATTGAGATGCATGCTTTGCATACTTCTGCCTGCTGGGGAGCCTGGGGACTTTCCA
CACCCTAACTGACACACATTCCACAGCTGGTTCTTTCCGCCTCAGAAGGTACCTAACCAAGTTCCTCTTT
CAGAGGTTATTTCAGGCCATGGTGCTGCGC
