>Addgene plasmid #211053 | pBiT3.1-C_DCAF1:1038-1400 | depositor partial sequence | sequence record 411586 | Insert sequence
ATGGAGCCAAAACAGAGGCGGCAAGCGCCAATAAACTTTACGTCAAGGCTAAACCGCAGGGCATCATTTC
CAAAGTATGGAGGGGTGGATGGCGGATGCTTTGATAGGCACCTTATCTTTAGCAGATTCCGTCCTATTTC
AGTGTTCCGGGAAGCCAATGAAGATGAGAGTGGCTTCACCTGCTGTGCATTCTCAGCACGGGAGCGGTTC
CTGATGCTTGGCACCTGCACAGGGCAGCTGAAGCTCTATAATGTGTTTAGTGGACAGGAGGAGGCCAGCT
ATAACTGTCACAACTCAGCCATCACACATCTTGAACCTTCCAGGGATGGGTCCTTGCTGCTGACATCTGC
TACTTGGAGCCAGCCTTTGTCTGCACTTTGGGGAATGAAGTCAGTATTTGATATGAAGCATTCCTTCACA
GAAGATCACTATGTTGAGTTCAGTAAGCACTCCCAGGATCGGGTCATCGGCACAAAAGGAGACATTGCCC
ACATTTATGATATTCAGACTGGCAACAAGCTGTTGACTCTGTTTAACCCAGATCTTGCCAACAACTACAA
GAGGAACTGTGCCACCTTTAATCCTACAGATGATCTTGTCTTAAATGATGGCGTCCTCTGGGATGTCCGC
TCTGCACAGGCCATCCACAAGTTTGACAAGTTCAATATGAACATCAGTGGTGTTTTCCATCCAAATGGAC
TGGAGGTGATCATTAATACTGAGATTTGGGACCTTCGAACTTTTCATCTTTTGCATACTGTTCCCGCTCT
GGATCAGTGTCGCGTGGTGTTCAATCACACGGGAACAGTGATGTATGGAGCTATGTTGCAGGCAGATGAT
GAAGATGACTTAATGGAAGAGAGGATGAAAAGCCCCTTTGGGTCATCCTTCCGAACATTTAATGCAACTG
ACTACAAACCTATAGCAACCATTGATGTGAAACGGAACATCTTTGACCTGTGTACAGACACCAAAGACTG
CTATCTTGCTGTCATTGAGAATCAAGGCAGCATGGATGCCCTGAACATGGACACAGTATGCAGGCTGTAT
GAAGTGGGCAGGCAGCGTCTGGCAGAGGATGAGGATGAAGAG
